Addgene plasmid #142537: TFORF0109
Purpose: Lentiviral vector for overexpressing transcription factor ORFs with unique 24-bp barcodes. Barcodes facilitate identification of transcription factors in pooled screens.
Depositing lab: Feng Zhang. Depositing organization: Broad Institute. Publication: A transcription factor atlas of directed differentiation. Joung J, Ma S, Tay T, Geiger-Schuller KR, Kirchgatterer PC, Verdine VK, Guo B, Arias-Garcia MA, Allen WE, Singh A, Kuksenko O, Abudayyeh OO, Gootenberg JS, Fu Z, Macrae RK, Buenrostro JD, Regev A, Zhang F. Cell. 2023 Jan 5;186(1):209-229.e26. doi: 10.1016/j.cell.2022.11.026. PubMed 36608654.
Backbone
  Vector backbone: pLX_TRC317
  Backbone manufacturer: Broad Institute Genetic Perturbation Platform
  Backbone size w/o insert (bp): 8264
  Vector type: Mammalian Expression, Lentiviral
  Selectable markers: Puromycin
Growth in bacteria
  Bacterial resistance: Ampicillin, 100 μg/mL
  Growth temperature: 37°C
  Growth strain: NEB Stable
  Copy number: High Copy
Gene/Insert
  Gene/Insert name: SMAD6
  Species: H. sapiens (human)
  Insert size (bp): 1592
  Entrez Gene: SMAD6 (a.k.a. AOVD2, HsT17432, MADH6, MADH7)
  Promoter: EF1a
  Cloning method: Unknown
  Sequencing primers: 5′ GGGTGGAGACTGAAGTTAGGCCAG; 3′ CACATAGCGTAAAAGGAGCAACATAG
Terms and licenses: Academic/Nonprofit Terms; Industry Terms: Not Available to Industry
Depositor comments: NM_005585,ENST00000288840 . The transcription factor ORF portion of this plasmid was synthesized by Genewiz. Please test multiple small colonies in case of plasmid recombination. To make this collection available in a timely manner, a portion of this collection was not fully sequenced by Addgene. If an Addgene verified full plasmid sequence is not available, please contact us prior to placing an order to request the full sequence.
How to cite: TFORF0109 was a gift from Feng Zhang (Addgene plasmid # 142537 ; http://n2t.net/addgene:142537 ; RRID:Addgene_142537)
