[The description below was written by a language model from this plasmid's Addgene catalogue record and pLannotate feature annotations shown in this document.]
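Description:
TFORF0109 is a lentiviral mammalian expression plasmid built on the pLX_TRC317 backbone, carrying the human SMAD6 open reading frame as one member of a barcoded transcription factor ORF collection. It is propagated in E. coli through a high-copy ColE1/pUC-type origin with ampicillin selection (AmpR); an f1 origin and remnants of a lac/lacZα cloning region flanked by T7 and T3 promoters are also present in the bacterial portion. The depositor notes a risk of plasmid recombination, as is common for LTR-containing vectors.

The viral cassette has a third-generation layout. An RSV promoter drives a truncated HIV-1 5' LTR, followed by the Ψ packaging signal with a gag fragment, the Rev response element for Rev-dependent export of genomic RNA, a cPPT/CTS element, and a self-inactivating ΔU3 3' LTR, with an SV40 polyadenylation signal downstream. Within the transfer region, an SV40 early promoter/origin drives puromycin N-acetyltransferase for selecting transduced cells. A separate EF-1α promoter drives SMAD6, with a WPRE downstream to enhance transcript stability and expression. SMAD6 is an inhibitory Smad that negatively regulates TGF-β/BMP receptor signalling.

According to the record, each ORF in the collection is paired with a unique 24-bp barcode. The barcode is not annotated in the feature table, which shows only a short U6 promoter-like fragment between the ORF and the WPRE. The barcode allows the overexpressed factor to be identified by sequencing in pooled screens, such as those studying directed differentiation. No epitope tag or fluorescent reporter is annotated.
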