Features (pLannotate 1.2.2; 31 found; start..end, strand, type, name):
      5..231     +  promoter       RSV promoter: Rous sarcoma virus enhancer/promoter
    232..412     +  LTR            5' LTR (truncated): truncated 5' long terminal repeat (LTR) from HIV-1
    459..584     +  misc_feature   HIV-1 Ψ: packaging signal of human immunodeficiency virus type 1
    568..931     +  CDS            HIV-1 gag (fragment): gag protein from human immunodeficiency virus 1; gag
   1077..1310    +  misc_feature   RRE: The Rev response element (RRE) of HIV-1 allows for Rev-dependent mRNA export from the nucleus to the cytoplasm.
   1687..1713    +  CDS            Rev (fragment): human immunodeficiency virus 1 (HIV-1) Rev protein; rev; enhances nuclear export of unspliced and incompletely spliced viral mRNAs
   1720..1743    +  promoter       SV40 promoter (fragment): SV40 early promoter
   1744..1815    +  promoter       SV40 promoter (fragment): SV40 enhancer and early promoter
   1839..1974    +  rep_origin     SV40 ori: SV40 origin of replication
   2020..2616    +  CDS            PuroR (fragment): puromycin N-acetyltransferase; pac from Streptomyces; confers resistance to puromycin
   2665..2782    +  misc_feature   cPPT/CTS: central polypurine tract and central termination sequence of HIV-1
   2847..2913    +  CDS            small t antigen (fragment): SV40 (simian virus 40) small t antigen
   2920..4098    +  promoter       EF-1α promoter: strong constitutive promoter for human elongation factor EF-1α
   4115..5602    +  CDS            SMAD6: SMAD6_HUMAN - Also known as MADH6. Experimental evidence at protein level: Swiss-Prot protein existence level 1. Transforming growth factor-beta superfamily receptors signaling occurs through the Smad family of intracellular mediators. SMAD6 is an inhibitory Smad (i-Smad) that negatively regulates signaling downstream of type I transforming growth factor-beta (PubMed:9436979, PubMed:16951688, PubMed:22275001, PubMed:9759503, PubMed:10647776, PubMed:10708948, PubMed:10708949, PubMed:30848080). Acts as a mediator of TGF-beta and BMP anti-inflammatory activities. Suppresses IL1R-TLR signaling thr
   5618..5671    +  promoter       U6 promoter (fragment): RNA polymerase III promoter for human U6 snRNA
   5713..6301    +  misc_feature   WPRE: woodchuck hepatitis virus posttranscriptional regulatory element
   6352..6371    +  misc_feature   cPPT/CTS (fragment): central polypurine tract and central termination sequence of HIV-1
   6373..6606    +  LTR            3' LTR (ΔU3): self-inactivating 3' long terminal repeat (LTR) from HIV-1
   6684..6805    +  polyA_signal   SV40 poly(A) signal: SV40 polyadenylation signal
   6845..6980    +  rep_origin     SV40 ori: SV40 origin of replication
   7001..7019    -  promoter       T7 promoter: promoter for bacteriophage T7 RNA polymerase
   7027..7182    +  CDS            lacZα (fragment): LacZα fragment of β-galactosidase; lacZ fragment
   7187..7615    +  rep_origin     f1 ori (sequence partly withheld): f1 bacteriophage origin of replication; arrow indicates direction of (+) strand synthesis
   7668..7772    +  promoter       AmpR promoter: bla
   7773..8633    +  CDS            AmpR: β-lactamase; bla; confers resistance to ampicillin, carbenicillin, and related antibiotics
   8804..9392    +  rep_origin     ori: high-copy-number ColE1/pMB1/pBR322/pUC origin of replication
   9575..9667    +  CDS            lacI (fragment): lac repressor; lacI; The lac repressor binds to the lac operator to inhibit transcription in E. coli. This inhibition can be relieved by adding lactose or isopropyl-β-D-thiogalactopyranoside (IPTG).
   9680..9701    +  protein_bind   CAP binding site: CAP binding activates transcription in the presence of cAMP. E. coli catabolite activator protein
   9716..9746    +  promoter       lac promoter: promoter for the E. coli lac operon
   9754..9770    +  protein_bind   lac operator: The lac repressor binds to the lac operator to inhibit transcription in E. coli. This inhibition can be relieved by adding lactose or isopropyl-β-D-thiogalactopyranoside (IPTG). lac repressor encoded by lacI
   9815..9833    +  promoter       T3 promoter: promoter for bacteriophage T3 RNA polymerase
>Addgene plasmid #142537 | TFORF0109 | addgene full sequence | sequence record 395953 | Addgene NGS Result
TTAATGTAGTCTTATGCAATACTCTTGTAGTCTTGCAACATGGTAACGATGAGTTAGCAACATGCCTTAC
AAGGAGAGAAAAAGCACCGTGCATGCCGATTGGTGGAAGTAAGGTGGTACGATCGTGCCTTATTAGGAAG
GCAACAGACGGGTCTGACATGGATTGGACGAACCACTGAATTGCCGCATTGCAGAGATATTGTATTTAAG
TGCCTAGCTCGATACATAAACGGGTCTCTCTGGTTAGACCAGATCTGAGCCTGGGAGCTCTCTGGCTAAC
TAGGGAACCCACTGCTTAAGCCTCAATAAAGCTTGCCTTGAGTGCTTCAAGTAGTGTGTGCCCGTCTGTT
GTGTGACTCTGGTAACTAGAGATCCCTCAGACCCTTTTAGTCAGTGTGGAAAATCTCTAGCAGTGGCGCC
CGAACAGGGACTTGAAAGCGAAAGGGAAACCAGAGGAGCTCTCTCGACGCAGGACTCGGCTTGCTGAAGC
GCGCACGGCAAGAGGCGAGGGGCGGCGACTGGTGAGTACGCCAAAAATTTTGACTAGCGGAGGCTAGAAG
GAGAGAGATGGGTGCGAGAGCGTCAGTATTAAGCGGGGGAGAATTAGATCGCGATGGGAAAAAATTCGGT
TAAGGCCAGGGGGAAAGAAAAAATATAAATTAAAACATATAGTATGGGCAAGCAGGGAGCTAGAACGATT
CGCAGTTAATCCTGGCCTGTTAGAAACATCAGAAGGCTGTAGACAAATACTGGGACAGCTACAACCATCC
CTTCAGACAGGATCAGAAGAACTTAGATCATTATATAATACAGTAGCAACCCTCTATTGTGTGCATCAAA
GGATAGAGATAAAAGACACCAAGGAAGCTTTAGACAAGATAGAGGAAGAGCAAAACAAAAGTAAGACCAC
CGCACAGCAAGCGGCCGCTGATCTTCAGACCTGGAGGAGGAGATATGAGGGACAATTGGAGAAGTGAATT
ATATAAATATAAAGTAGTAAAAATTGAACCATTAGGAGTAGCACCCACCAAGGCAAAGAGAAGAGTGGTG
CAGAGAGAAAAAAGAGCAGTGGGAATAGGAGCTTTGTTCCTTGGGTTCTTGGGAGCAGCAGGAAGCACTA
TGGGCGCAGCGTCAATGACGCTGACGGTACAGGCCAGACAATTATTGTCTGGTATAGTGCAGCAGCAGAA
CAATTTGCTGAGGGCTATTGAGGCGCAACAGCATCTGTTGCAACTCACAGTCTGGGGCATCAAGCAGCTC
CAGGCAAGAATCCTGGCTGTGGAAAGATACCTAAAGGATCAACAGCTCCTGGGGATTTGGGGTTGCTCTG
GAAAACTCATTTGCACCACTGCTGTGCCTTGGAATGCTAGTTGGAGTAATAAATCTCTGGAACAGATTTG
GAATCACACGACCTGGATGGAGTGGGACAGAGAAATTAACAATTACACAAGCTTAATACACTCCTTAATT
GAAGAATCGCAAAACCAGCAAGAAAAGAATGAACAAGAATTATTGGAATTAGATAAATGGGCAAGTTTGT
GGAATTGGTTTAACATAACAAATTGGCTGTGGTATATAAAATTATTCATAATGATAGTAGGAGGCTTGGT
AGGTTTAAGAATAGTTTTTGCTGTACTTTCTATAGTGAATAGAGTTAGGCAGGGATATTCACCATTATCG
TTTCAGACCCACCTCCCAACCCCGAGGGGACCCATGCATTGCATCTCAATTAGTCAGCAACCAGGTGTGG
AAAGTCCCCAGGCTCCCCAGCAGGCAGAAGTATGCAAAGCATGCGTCTCAATTAGTCAGCAACCATAGTC
CCGCCCCTAACTCCGCCCATCCCGCCCCTAACTCCGCCCAGTTCCGCCCATTCTCCGCCCCATGGCTGAC
TAATTTTTTTTATTTATGCAGAGGCCGAGGCCGCCTCGGCCTCTGAGCTATTCCAGAAGTAGTGAGGAGG
CTTTTTTGGAGGCCTAGGCTTTTGCAAAAAGCTTTCTAGAGGTACCACCGGAGCTTACCATGACCGAGTA
CAAGCCCACGGTGCGCCTCGCCACCCGCGACGACGTCCCCAGGGCCGTACGCACCCTCGCCGCCGCGTTC
GCCGACTACCCCGCCACGCGCCACACCGTCGATCCGGACCGCCACATCGAGCGGGTCACCGAGCTGCAAG
AACTCTTCCTCACGCGCGTCGGGCTCGACATCGGCAAGGTGTGGGTCGCGGACGACGGCGCCGCCGTGGC
GGTCTGGACCACGCCGGAGAGCGTCGAAGCGGGGGCGGTGTTCGCCGAGATCGGCCCGCGCATGGCCGAG
TTGAGCGGTTCCCGGCTGGCCGCGCAGCAACAGATGGAAGGCCTCCTGGCGCCGCACCGGCCCAAGGAGC
CCGCGTGGTTCCTGGCCACCGTCGGCGTCTCGCCCGACCACCAGGGCAAGGGTCTGGGCAGCGCCGTCGT
GCTCCCCGGAGTGGAGGCGGCCGAGCGCGCCGGGGTGCCCGCCTTCCTGGAGACCTCCGCGCCCCGCAAC
CTCCCCTTCTACGAGCGGCTCGGCTTCACCGTCACCGCCGACGTCGAGGTGCCCGAAGGACCGCGCACCT
GGTGCATGACCCGCAAGCCCGGTGCCAGTTAACGAATTCTAGATCTTGAGACAAATGGCAGTATTCATCC
ACAATTTTAAAAGAAAAGGGGGGATTGGGGGGTACAGTGCAGGGGAAAGAATAGTAGACATAATAGCAAC
AGACATACAAACTAAAGAATTACAAAAACAAATTACAAAAATTCAAAATTTTCGGGTTTATTACAGGGAC
AGCAGAGATCCACTTTGGCGCCGGCTCGAGGCCTGCAGGTGCAAAGATGGATAAAGTTTTAAACAGAGAG
GAATCTTTGCAGCTAATGGACCTTCTAGGTCTTGAAAGGAGTGGGAATTGGCTCCGGTGCCCGTCAGTGG
GCAGAGCGCACATCGCCCACAGTCCCCGAGAAGTTGGGGGGAGGGGTCGGCAATTGAACCGGTGCCTAGA
GAAGGTGGCGCGGGGTAAACTGGGAAAGTGATGTCGTGTACTGGCTCCGCCTTTTTCCCGAGGGTGGGGG
AGAACCGTATATAAGTGCAGTAGTCGCCGTGAACGTTCTTTTTCGCAACGGGTTTGCCGCCAGAACACAG
GTAAGTGCCGTGTGTGGTTCCCGCGGGCCTGGCCTCTTTACGGGTTATGGCCCTTGCGTGCCTTGAATTA
CTTCCACCTGGCTGCAGTACGTGATTCTTGATCCCGAGCTTCGGGTTGGAAGTGGGTGGGAGAGTTCGAG
GCCTTGCGCTTAAGGAGCCCCTTCGCCTCGTGCTTGAGTTGAGGCCTGGCCTGGGCGCTGGGGCCGCCGC
GTGCGAATCTGGTGGCACCTTCGCGCCTGTCTCGCTGCTTTCGATAAGTCTCTAGCCATTTAAAATTTTT
GATGACCTGCTGCGACGCTTTTTTTCTGGCAAGATAGTCTTGTAAATGCGGGCCAAGATCTGCACACTGG
TATTTCGGTTTTTGGGGCCGCGGGCGGCGACGGGGCCCGTGCGTCCCAGCGCACATGTTCGGCGAGGCGG
GGCCTGCGAGCGCGGCCACCGAGAATCGGACGGGGGTAGTCTCAAGCTGGCCGGCCTGCTCTGGTGCCTG
GCCTCGCGCCGCCGTGTATCGCCCCGCCCTGGGCGGCAAGGCTGGCCCGGTCGGCACCAGTTGCGTGAGC
GGAAAGATGGCCGCTTCCCGGCCCTGCTGCAGGGAGCTCAAAATGGAGGACGCGGCGCTCGGGAGAGCGG
GCGGGTGAGTCACCCACACAAAGGAAAAGGGCCTTTCCGTCCTCAGCCGTCGCTTCATGTGACTCCACGG
AGTACCGGGCGCCGTCCAGGCACCTCGATTAGTTCTCGAGCTTTTGGAGTACGTCGTCTTTAGGTTGGGG
GGAGGGGTTTTATGCGATGGAGTTTCCCCACACTGAGTGGGTGGAGACTGAAGTTAGGCCAGCTTGGCAC
TTGATGTAATTCTCCTTGGAATTTGCCCTTTTTGAGTTTGGATCTTGGTTCATTCTCAAGCCTCAGACAG
TGGTTCAAAGTTTTTTTCTTCCATTTCAGGTGTCGTGAGGCTAGCACCGCCACCATGTTCAGGTCCAAAC
GCTCGGGGCTGGTGCGGCGACTTTGGCGAAGTCGTGTGGTCCCCGACCGGGAGGAAGGCGGCAGCGGCGG
CGGCGGTGGCGGCGACGAGGATGGGAGCTTGGGCAGCCGAGCTGAGCCGGCCCCGCGGGCAAGAGAGGGC
GGAGGCTGCGGCCGCTCCGAAGTCCGCCCGGTAGCCCCGCGGCGGCCCCGGGACGCAGTGGGACAGCGAG
GCGCCCAGGGCGCGGGGAGGCGCCGGCGCGCAGGGGGCCCCCCGAGGCCCATGTCGGAGCCAGGGGCCGG
CGCTGGGAGCTCCCTGCTGGACGTGGCGGAGCCGGGAGGCCCGGGCTGGCTGCCCGAGAGTGACTGCGAG
ACGGTGACCTGCTGTCTCTTTTCGGAGCGGGACGCCGCCGGCGCGCCCCGGGACGCCAGCGACCCCCTGG
CCGGGGCGGCCCTGGAGCCGGCGGGCGGCGGGCGGAGTCGCGAAGCGCGCTCGCGGCTGCTGCTGCTGGA
GCAGGAACTCAAAACCGTCACGTACTCGCTGCTGAAGCGGCTCAAGGAGCGCTCGCTGGACACGCTGCTG
GAGGCGGTGGAGTCCCGCGGCGGCGTGCCGGGCGGCTGCGTGCTGGTGCCGCGCGCCGACCTCCGCCTGG
GCGGCCAGCCCGCGCCGCCGCAGCTGCTGCTCGGCCGCCTCTTTCGCTGGCCCGACCTGCAGCACGCCGT
GGAGCTGAAGCCCCTGTGCGGCTGCCACAGCTTCGCCGCCGCCGCCGACGGCCCTACCGTGTGCTGCAAC
CCCTACCACTTCAGCCGGCTCTGCGGGCCCGAATCTCCGCCACCTCCCTACTCTCGGCTGTCTCCTCGCG
ACGAGTACAAGCCACTGGATCTGTCCGATTCCACATTGTCTTACACTGAAACGGAGGCTACCAACTCCCT
CATCACTGCTCCGGGTGAATTCTCAGACGCCAGCATGTCTCCGGACGCCACCAAGCCGAGCCACTGGTGC
AGCGTGGCGTACTGGGAGCACCGGACGCGCGTGGGCCGCCTCTATGCGGTGTACGACCAGGCCGTCAGCA
TCTTCTACGACCTACCTCAGGGCAGCGGCTTCTGCCTGGGCCAGCTCAACCTGGAGCAGCGCAGCGAGTC
GGTGCGGCGAACGCGCAGCAAGATCGGCTTCGGCATCCTGCTCAGCAAGGAGCCCGACGGCGTGTGGGCC
TACAACCGCGGCGAGCACCCCATCTTCGTCAACTCCCCGACGCTGGACGCGCCCGGCGGCCGCGCCCTGG
TCGTGCGCAAGGTGCCCCCCGGCTACTCCATCAAGGTGTTCGACTTCGAGCGCTCGGGCCTGCAGCACGC
GCCCGAGCCCGACGCCGCCGACGGCCCCTACGACCCCAACAGCGTCCGCATCAGCTTCGCCAAGGGCTGG
GGGCCCTGCTACTCCCGGCAGTTCATCACCTCCTGCCCCTGCTGGCTGGAGATCCTCCTCAACAACCCCA
GATAGTAATGAACTAGTCCGTAACTTGAAAGTATTTCGATTTCTTGGCTTTATATATCTTGTGGAAAGGA
CGAGAGACCCAAGCCGGAATGTGTACAACGCGTTAAGTCGACAATCAACCTCTGGATTACAAAATTTGTG
AAAGATTGACTGGTATTCTTAACTATGTTGCTCCTTTTACGCTATGTGGATACGCTGCTTTAATGCCTTT
GTATCATGCTATTGCTTCCCGTATGGCTTTCATTTTCTCCTCCTTGTATAAATCCTGGTTGCTGTCTCTT
TATGAGGAGTTGTGGCCCGTTGTCAGGCAACGTGGCGTGGTGTGCACTGTGTTTGCTGACGCAACCCCCA
CTGGTTGGGGCATTGCCACCACCTGTCAGCTCCTTTCCGGGACTTTCGCTTTCCCCCTCCCTATTGCCAC
GGCGGAACTCATCGCCGCCTGCCTTGCCCGCTGCTGGACAGGGGCTCGGCTGTTGGGCACTGACAATTCC
GTGGTGTTGTCGGGGAAATCATCGTCCTTTCCTTGGCTGCTCGCCTGTGTTGCCACCTGGATTCTGCGCG
GGACGTCCTTCTGCTACGTCCCTTCGGCCCTCAATCCAGCGGACCTTCCTTCCCGCGGCCTGCTGCCGGC
TCTGCGGCCTCTTCCGCGTCTTCGCCTTCGCCCTCAGACGAGTCGGATCTCCCTTTGGGCCGCCTCCCCG
CGTCGACTTTAAGACCAATGACTTACAAGGCAGCTGTAGATCTTAGCCACTTTTTAAAAGAAAAGGGGGG
ACTGGAAGGGCTAATTCACTCCCAACGAAGACAAGATCTGCTTTTTGCTTGTACTGGGTCTCTCTGGTTA
GACCAGATCTGAGCCTGGGAGCTCTCTGGCTAACTAGGGAACCCACTGCTTAAGCCTCAATAAAGCTTGC
CTTGAGTGCTTCAAGTAGTGTGTGCCCGTCTGTTGTGTGACTCTGGTAACTAGAGATCCCTCAGACCCTT
TTAGTCAGTGTGGAAAATCTCTAGCAGTACGTATAGTAGTTCATGTCATCTTATTATTCAGTATTTATAA
CTTGCAAAGAAATGAATATCAGAGAGTGAGAGGAACTTGTTTATTGCAGCTTATAATGGTTACAAATAAA
GCAATAGCATCACAAATTTCACAAATAAAGCATTTTTTTCACTGCATTCTAGTTGTGGTTTGTCCAAACT
CATCAATGTATCTTATCATGTCTGGCTCTAGCTATCCCGCCCCTAACTCCGCCCATCCCGCCCCTAACTC
CGCCCAGTTCCGCCCATTCTCCGCCCCATGGCTGACTAATTTTTTTTATTTATGCAGAGGCCGAGGCCGC
CTCGGCCTCTGAGCTATTCCAGAAGTAGTGAGGAGGCTTTTTTGGAGGCCTAGGGACGTACCCAATTCGC
CCTATAGTGAGTCGTATTACGCGCGCTCACTGGCCGTCGTTTTACAACGTCGTGACTGGGAAAACCCTGG
CGTTACCCAACTTAATCGCCTTGCAGCACATCCCCCTTTCGCCAGCTGGCGTAATAGCGAAGAGGCCCGC
ACCGATCGCCCTTCCCAACAGTTGCGCAGCCTGAATGGCGAATGGG
[124 nt withheld, positions 7187-7310]
C
[91 nt withheld, positions 7312-7402]
A
[49 nt withheld, positions 7404-7452]
CCTTTGACGTTGGAGTCCACGTTCTTT
[37 nt withheld, positions 7480-7516]
ACCCTATCTCGGTCTATTCTTTTGATTTATAAGGGATTTTGCCGATTTCGGCCTATTGGTTAAAAAATGA
GCTGATTTAACAAAAATTTAACGCGAATTTTAACAAAATATTAACGCTTACAATTTAGGTGGCACTTTTC
GGGGAAATGTGCGCGGAACCCCTATTTGTTTATTTTTCTAAATACATTCAAATATGTATCCGCTCATGAG
ACAATAACCCTGATAAATGCTTCAATAATATTGAAAAAGGAAGAGTATGAGTATTCAACATTTCCGTGTC
GCCCTTATTCCCTTTTTTGCGGCATTTTGCCTTCCTGTTTTTGCTCACCCAGAAACGCTGGTGAAAGTAA
AAGATGCTGAAGATCAGTTGGGTGCACGAGTGGGTTACATCGAACTGGATCTCAACAGCGGTAAGATCCT
TGAGAGTTTTCGCCCCGAAGAACGTTTTCCAATGATGAGCACTTTTAAAGTTCTGCTATGTGGCGCGGTA
TTATCCCGTATTGACGCCGGGCAAGAGCAACTCGGTCGCCGCATACACTATTCTCAGAATGACTTGGTTG
AGTACTCACCAGTCACAGAAAAGCATCTTACGGATGGCATGACAGTAAGAGAATTATGCAGTGCTGCCAT
AACCATGAGTGATAACACTGCGGCCAACTTACTTCTGACAACGATCGGAGGACCGAAGGAGCTAACCGCT
TTTTTGCACAACATGGGGGATCATGTAACTCGCCTTGATCGTTGGGAACCGGAGCTGAATGAAGCCATAC
CAAACGACGAGCGTGACACCACGATGCCTGTAGCAATGGCAACAACGTTGCGCAAACTATTAACTGGCGA
ACTACTTACTCTAGCTTCCCGGCAACAATTAATAGACTGGATGGAGGCGGATAAAGTTGCAGGACCACTT
CTGCGCTCGGCCCTTCCGGCTGGCTGGTTTATTGCTGATAAATCTGGAGCCGGTGAGCGTGGGTCTCGCG
GTATCATTGCAGCACTGGGGCCAGATGGTAAGCCCTCCCGTATCGTAGTTATCTACACGACGGGGAGTCA
GGCAACTATGGATGAACGAAATAGACAGATCGCTGAGATAGGTGCCTCACTGATTAAGCATTGGTAACTG
TCAGACCAAGTTTACTCATATATACTTTAGATTGATTTAAAACTTCATTTTTAATTTAAAAGGATCTAGG
TGAAGATCCTTTTTGATAATCTCATGACCAAAATCCCTTAACGTGAGTTTTCGTTCCACTGAGCGTCAGA
CCCCGTAGAAAAGATCAAAGGATCTTCTTGAGATCCTTTTTTTCTGCGCGTAATCTGCTGCTTGCAAACA
AAAAAACCACCGCTACCAGCGGTGGTTTGTTTGCCGGATCAAGAGCTACCAACTCTTTTTCCGAAGGTAA
CTGGCTTCAGCAGAGCGCAGATACCAAATACTGTTCTTCTAGTGTAGCCGTAGTTAGGCCACCACTTCAA
GAACTCTGTAGCACCGCCTACATACCTCGCTCTGCTAATCCTGTTACCAGTGGCTGCTGCCAGTGGCGAT
AAGTCGTGTCTTACCGGGTTGGACTCAAGACGATAGTTACCGGATAAGGCGCAGCGGTCGGGCTGAACGG
GGGGTTCGTGCACACAGCCCAGCTTGGAGCGAACGACCTACACCGAACTGAGATACCTACAGCGTGAGCT
ATGAGAAAGCGCCACGCTTCCCGAAGGGAGAAAGGCGGACAGGTATCCGGTAAGCGGCAGGGTCGGAACA
GGAGAGCGCACGAGGGAGCTTCCAGGGGGAAACGCCTGGTATCTTTATAGTCCTGTCGGGTTTCGCCACC
TCTGACTTGAGCGTCGATTTTTGTGATGCTCGTCAGGGGGGCGGAGCCTATGGAAAAACGCCAGCAACGC
GGCCTTTTTACGGTTCCTGGCCTTTTGCTGGCCTTTTGCTCACATGTTCTTTCCTGCGTTATCCCCTGAT
TCTGTGGATAACCGTATTACCGCCTTTGAGTGAGCTGATACCGCTCGCCGCAGCCGAACGACCGAGCGCA
GCGAGTCAGTGAGCGAGGAAGCGGAAGAGCGCCCAATACGCAAACCGCCTCTCCCCGCGCGTTGGCCGAT
TCATTAATGCAGCTGGCACGACAGGTTTCCCGACTGGAAAGCGGGCAGTGAGCGCAACGCAATTAATGTG
AGTTAGCTCACTCATTAGGCACCCCAGGCTTTACACTTTATGCTTCCGGCTCGTATGTTGTGTGGAATTG
TGAGCGGATAACAATTTCACACAGGAAACAGCTATGACCATGATTACGCCAAGCGCGCAATTAACCCTCA
CTAAAGGGAACAAAAGCTGGAGCTGCAAGC
