>Addgene plasmid #142537 | TFORF0109 | depositor partial sequence | sequence record 279749 | Insert
ACCGCCACCATGTTCAGGTCCAAACGCTCGGGGCTGGTGCGGCGACTTTGGCGAAGTCGTGTGGTCCCCG
ACCGGGAGGAAGGCGGCAGCGGCGGCGGCGGTGGCGGCGACGAGGATGGGAGCTTGGGCAGCCGAGCTGA
GCCGGCCCCGCGGGCAAGAGAGGGCGGAGGCTGCGGCCGCTCCGAAGTCCGCCCGGTAGCCCCGCGGCGG
CCCCGGGACGCAGTGGGACAGCGAGGCGCCCAGGGCGCGGGGAGGCGCCGGCGCGCAGGGGGCCCCCCGA
GGCCCATGTCGGAGCCAGGGGCCGGCGCTGGGAGCTCCCTGCTGGACGTGGCGGAGCCGGGAGGCCCGGG
CTGGCTGCCCGAGAGTGACTGCGAGACGGTGACCTGCTGTCTCTTTTCGGAGCGGGACGCCGCCGGCGCG
CCCCGGGACGCCAGCGACCCCCTGGCCGGGGCGGCCCTGGAGCCGGCGGGCGGCGGGCGGAGTCGCGAAG
CGCGCTCGCGGCTGCTGCTGCTGGAGCAGGAACTCAAAACCGTCACGTACTCGCTGCTGAAGCGGCTCAA
GGAGCGCTCGCTGGACACGCTGCTGGAGGCGGTGGAGTCCCGCGGCGGCGTGCCGGGCGGCTGCGTGCTG
GTGCCGCGCGCCGACCTCCGCCTGGGCGGCCAGCCCGCGCCGCCGCAGCTGCTGCTCGGCCGCCTCTTTC
GCTGGCCCGACCTGCAGCACGCCGTGGAGCTGAAGCCCCTGTGCGGCTGCCACAGCTTCGCCGCCGCCGC
CGACGGCCCTACCGTGTGCTGCAACCCCTACCACTTCAGCCGGCTCTGCGGGCCCGAATCTCCGCCACCT
CCCTACTCTCGGCTGTCTCCTCGCGACGAGTACAAGCCACTGGATCTGTCCGATTCCACATTGTCTTACA
CTGAAACGGAGGCTACCAACTCCCTCATCACTGCTCCGGGTGAATTCTCAGACGCCAGCATGTCTCCGGA
CGCCACCAAGCCGAGCCACTGGTGCAGCGTGGCGTACTGGGAGCACCGGACGCGCGTGGGCCGCCTCTAT
GCGGTGTACGACCAGGCCGTCAGCATCTTCTACGACCTACCTCAGGGCAGCGGCTTCTGCCTGGGCCAGC
TCAACCTGGAGCAGCGCAGCGAGTCGGTGCGGCGAACGCGCAGCAAGATCGGCTTCGGCATCCTGCTCAG
CAAGGAGCCCGACGGCGTGTGGGCCTACAACCGCGGCGAGCACCCCATCTTCGTCAACTCCCCGACGCTG
GACGCGCCCGGCGGCCGCGCCCTGGTCGTGCGCAAGGTGCCCCCCGGCTACTCCATCAAGGTGTTCGACT
TCGAGCGCTCGGGCCTGCAGCACGCGCCCGAGCCCGACGCCGCCGACGGCCCCTACGACCCCAACAGCGT
CCGCATCAGCTTCGCCAAGGGCTGGGGGCCCTGCTACTCCCGGCAGTTCATCACCTCCTGCCCCTGCTGG
CTGGAGATCCTCCTCAACAACCCCAGATAGTAATGAACTAGTCCGTAACTTGAAAGTATTTCGATTTCTT
GGCTTTATATATCTTGTGGAAAGGACGAGAGACCCAAGCCGGAATGTGTACA
