>Addgene plasmid #142537 | TFORF0109 | depositor partial sequence | sequence record 279750 | Barcode
GAGACCCAAGCCGGAATGTGTACA
